Addgene plasmid #12367: pBD-0011
Depositing lab: Axel Brunger. Depositing organization: Stanford University. Publication: Central pore residues mediate the p97/VCP activity required for ERAD. DeLaBarre B, Christianson JC, Kopito RR, Brunger AT. Mol Cell. 2006 May 19. 22(4):451-62. 10.1016/j.molcel.2006.03.036 PubMed 16713576.
Backbone
  Vector backbone: pET-28a
  Backbone size w/o insert (bp): 5400
  Vector type: Bacterial Expression
Growth in bacteria
  Bacterial resistance: Kanamycin, 50 μg/mL
  Growth temperature: 37°C
  Growth strain: DH5alpha
  Copy number: High Copy
Gene/Insert
  Gene/Insert name: VCP R599K (alt name: p97)
  Species: M. musculus (mouse)
  Insert size (bp): 2400
  Mutation: R599K
  GenBank ID: CAA78412.1
  Entrez Gene: Vcp
  Tag / fusion protein: His6 (N terminal on backbone)
  Cloning method: Restriction Enzyme; 5′ cloning site NdeI (unknown if destroyed); 3′ cloning site BamH1 (unknown if destroyed)
  Sequencing primers: 5′ T7
Resource information
  A portion of this plasmid was derived from a plasmid made by: Graham Warren at Yale, circa 2000
Terms and licenses: Academic/Nonprofit Terms; Industry Terms: Not Available to Industry
How to cite: pBD-0011 was a gift from Axel Brunger (Addgene plasmid # 12367 ; http://n2t.net/addgene:12367 ; RRID:Addgene_12367)
