[The description below was written by a language model from this plasmid's Addgene catalogue record.]
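Description:
pBD-0011 is a bacterial expression plasmid built on the pET-28a backbone (about 5.4 kb without insert) that carries a roughly 2.4 kb insert encoding mouse VCP, also known as p97, with the single amino-acid substitution R599K. It is selected with kanamycin and is listed as high copy. The coding sequence was inserted by restriction cloning between the NdeI and BamHI sites; the record does not say whether those sites survived cloning. This places the gene in frame with the backbone-encoded N-terminal His6 tag. No feature table is supplied, so the regulatory elements are not individually documented. However, pET-28a vectors generally drive expression from a T7 promoter under lac operator control, which requires a host that supplies T7 RNA polymerase. The listing of a T7 primer for 5′ sequencing is consistent with that arrangement.

VCP/p97 is a hexameric AAA+ ATPase involved in extracting ubiquitinated substrates, including during endoplasmic-reticulum-associated degradation (ERAD). The associated publication concerns central pore residues that mediate the p97/VCP activity required for ERAD, which suggests the R599K substitution was made as part of that mutational analysis. The record itself does not describe the functional consequence of the mutation. The construct is suited to producing recombinant His-tagged mutant protein in E. coli, with purification by immobilized metal affinity chromatography, for biochemical or structural comparison with wild-type p97. The record also notes that part of the plasmid was derived from an earlier plasmid made in another laboratory around 2000.
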