>Addgene plasmid #12367 | pBD-0011 | addgene partial sequence | sequence record 44566 | T7 5'-TAATACGACTCACTATAGGG-3'
ACTTTAAGAAGGAGATATACCATGGGCAGCAGCCATCATCATCATCATCACAGCAGCGGCCTGGTGCCGC
GCGGCAGCCATATGGCCTCTGGAGCCGATTCAAAAGGTGATGATTTATCAACAGCCATTCTCAAACAGAA
GAACCGACCCAATCGGTTAATTGTTGATGAAGCCATCAATGAAGATAACAGCGTGGTGTCCTTGTCCCAG
CCCAAGATGGATGAACTGCAGTTGTTCCGAGGTGACACGGTGTTGCTAAAAGGAAAGAAAAGACGGGAAG
CTGTATGCATTGTTCTTTCTGATGACACGTGTTCTGATGAGAAGATTCGAATGAATAGAGTTGTTCGGAA
TAACCTCCGAGTTCGCCTAGGAGATGTCATCAGCATCCAGCCATGCCCTGATGTAAAGTATGGCAAACGT
ATCCACGTTCTACCCATCGATGACACAGTGGAAGGCATCACTGGCAATCTCTTTGAGGTATACCTTAAGC
CGTACTTCCTGGAAGCTTATCGGCCCATCCGTAAAGGAGATATTTTTCTTGTCCGGGGTGGGATGCGTGC
TGTGGAGTTCAAAGTTGTAGAGACAGATCCCAGCCCTTACTGTATTGTTGCTCCAGACACAGTGATCCAC
TGTGAGGGGGAGCCAATCAAACGAGAGGATGAGGAGGAATCCTTGAATGAAGTAGGCTATGATGACGTCG
GTGGTTGCAGGAAGCAGCTAGCTCAGATAAAGGAGATGGTGGAGCTGCCACTGAGACATCCTGCGCTCTT
CAAGGCGATTGGTGTAAAGCCTCCTCGGGGAATCTTGTTGTATGGGCCTCCTGGGACAGGGAAGACCCTG
ATTGCTCGA
