>Addgene plasmid #12367 | pBD-0011 | addgene partial sequence | sequence record 45289 | mVCP-F 5'-CATCAGCACTTCGGGAAACT-3'
TTGGAGGCCTGGAGGATGTCAAACGTGAGCTTCAGGAGTTGGTTCAGTACCCCGTGGAACATCCAGACAA
ATTCCTCAAATTTGGCATGACTCCCTCCAAAGGTGTTCTTTTCTATGGACCTCCTGGCTGTGGGAAAACC
TTACTGGCTAAAGCCATTGCTAATGAATGCCAGGCCAACTTCATCTCCATCAAGGGTCCTGAGCTGCTTA
CCATGTGGTTTGGGGAATCTGAGGCCAATGTCCGGGAAATTTTTGACAAGGCACGGCAAGCTGCCCCCTG
TGTACTCTTCTTTGATGAGTTAGATTCAATTGCCAAGGCTCGTGGTGGTAATATTGGAGATGGTGGTGGA
GCTGCTGACAAAGTCATCAATCAGATCTTGACAGAAATGGATGGCATGTCTACAAAAAAGAATGTGTTTA
TCATTGGAGCTACCAACAGGCCTGACATCATTGATCCTGCTATCCTAAGACCTGGCCGTCTAGATCAGCT
CATTTATATCCCACTTCCTGATGAGAAGTCCCGTGTTGCCATCCTAAAAGCCAATCTGCGAAAGTCCCCA
GTTGCCAAGGATGTGGATTTGGAGTTCCTGGCTAAGATGACTAATGGCTTTTCTGGAGCTGATTTGACAG
AAATTTGCCAACGGGCTTGTAAACTGGCCATTCGTGAATCTATTGAGAGTGAGATTAGGCGAGAACGAGA
GAGGCAGACAAATCCATCGGCTATGGAGGTAGAAGAGGACGATCCAGTGCCTGAGATCCGCAGAGATCAC
TTTGAGGAAGCCATGCGTTTTGCCCGACGTTCTGTCAGCGATAATGACATTCGGAAGTATGAAATGTTCG
CCCAGACACTGCAGCA
